Addgene plasmid #1879: Cdk3-DN
Depositing lab: Sander van den Heuvel. Depositing organization: Massachusetts General Hospital. Publication: Distinct roles for cyclin-dependent kinases in cell cycle control. van den Heuvel S, Harlow E. Science 1993 Dec 24;262(5142):2050-4. 10.1126/science.8266103 PubMed 8266103.
Backbone
  Vector backbone: pCMV-neo-Bam
  Backbone size w/o insert (bp): 6550
  Vector type: Mammalian Expression
  Selectable markers: Neomycin (select with G418)
Growth in bacteria
  Bacterial resistance: Ampicillin, 100 μg/mL
  Growth temperature: 37°C
  Growth strain: DH5alpha
  Copy number: High Copy
Gene/Insert
  Gene/Insert name: Cdk3 (alt names: cyclin-dependent kinase 3; CDK3)
  Species: H. sapiens (human)
  Mutation: Dominant negative, D to N in conserved KLAD*FGLAR stretch
  Entrez Gene: CDK3
  Cloning method: Restriction Enzyme; 5′ cloning site BamHI (not destroyed); 3′ cloning site BamHI (not destroyed)
  Sequencing primers: 5′ Bglob-intron-F; 3′ Bglob-pA-R
Terms and licenses: Academic/Nonprofit Terms; Industry Terms: Not Available to Industry
Depositor comments: See scanned map.
How to cite: Cdk3-DN was a gift from Sander van den Heuvel (Addgene plasmid # 1879 ; http://n2t.net/addgene:1879 ; RRID:Addgene_1879)
