[The description below was written by a language model from this plasmid's Addgene catalogue record.]
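Description:
Cdk3-DN is a mammalian expression plasmid built on the pCMV-neo-Bam backbone (about 6.55 kb without the insert) that carries a dominant-negative form of human cyclin-dependent kinase 3 (CDK3). It is maintained in E. coli as a high-copy plasmid under ampicillin selection, and it carries a neomycin resistance marker so that transfected mammalian cells can be selected with G418, which permits stable as well as transient expression.

The CDK3 coding sequence was inserted by restriction cloning into a BamHI site, and both flanking BamHI sites are retained, so the insert can be released with a single enzyme. Because the same site is used at both ends, the cloning was not directional. The backbone name indicates a CMV promoter driving the insert, and the recommended sequencing primers, which anneal in a beta-globin intron upstream and a beta-globin polyadenylation region downstream, suggest that the cDNA sits between these processing elements. The record provides no feature table to confirm the exact layout and refers instead to a scanned map. No epitope tag is recorded.

The defining mutation is an aspartate-to-asparagine substitution in a conserved kinase motif recorded for the insert. Changing this residue is expected to abolish catalytic activity while leaving the protein able to bind its partners, so the overexpressed mutant interferes with the endogenous kinase by competing for them. The construct comes from work on the distinct roles of individual cyclin-dependent kinases in cell cycle control, and it is typically used to inhibit CDK3 function in cultured mammalian cells and assess the effects on cell cycle progression.
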