>Addgene plasmid #1879 | Cdk3-DN | addgene partial sequence | sequence record 16968 | Bglob-pA-R 5'-ttttggcagagggaaaaaga-3'
CACCAGCCACCACCTTCTGATAGGCAGCCTGCACCTGAGGAGTGAATTCCTCGACGGATCCTTCTCAATG
GCGGAATCGCTGCAGCACATACTGGCGGGCAGCTGGGGAGGGCTCAGGGGATGAGAAGTACGGGTGGGCC
AGGGCAGTCTTGGCTGTGATCCGCTGGCTGGGGTCATACTGCAGGAGTTGCATGAGCAGGTCCCTGCCCT
CTGGCTCCAGATTGGGCACAATCTCTTCCAGTCCCTTCCTGGTCCACTTAGGGAAGCTGCCCTTATAGTC
AGGCAGCTGGGCGACCCCGGGCCATGTGTCTTCGCTGGGTGTCCCCAGCATACGAAAGATACGAAAGAGC
TGGTCAATCTCAGAGTCACCAGGAAACAGGGCTTTTCGAGTCACCATCTCTGCAAAGATGCAACCAATGC
TCCAGATATCCACAGCTGTGGTATAGAACTTGCTGCCCAAGAGAATCTCGGGGGCGCGATACCACAGTGT
CACCACCTCATGGGTGTAGGTGCGCAGGGGCACCCCGAAGGCGCGAGCCAGGCCGAAGTTAGCCAGCTTG
ATGGCACCCAACTCATTGATGAGCAGGTTCTGGGGCTTCAGGTCTCGGTGGATGACCCGATGTGAGTGGC
AGAAACTCACCCCCTGCAGCAGCTGGAAGAGGTAGCTCTTGATGAGGTGCAGGGGGAGCTCTGAGCCTGG
GGTGGAGTCCATGTACTTCTTCAGGTCCTGGCTGAGGAACTCAAACACCAGATAGAGCTTCCTCTCGTTG
TGCACCACGTCCAGCAGTCGGACGATGTTGGGGTGCTTCAGTTCCTTGAGCAGCGAGATCTCCCTGATGG
CAGTGCTTGGGACCCCCTCCATCTCCAAATCCAGTCTGATCTTCTTCAGGGCCACCAGCTGCCCTGTCTC
CCTGTTCTTGGCCTTGTACACCACCCCATAGNTGCCCTCTCCGATCTTCTCTACCT
